>Addgene plasmid #199663 | V5-LOV-Turbo-NLS | addgene full sequence | sequence record 392314 | Addgene NGS Result
TTAATGTAGTCTTATGCAATACTCTTGTAGTCTTGCAACATGGTAACGATGAGTTAGCAACATGCCTTAC
AAGGAGAGAAAAAGCACCGTGCATGCCGATTGGTGGAAGTAAGGTGGTACGATCGTGCCTTATTAGGAAG
GCAACAGACGGGTCTGACATGGATTGGACGAACCACTGAATTGCCGCATTGCAGAGATATTGTATTTAAG
TGCCTAGCTCGATACATAAACGGGTCTCTCTGGTTAGACCAGATCTGAGCCTGGGAGCTCTCTGGCTAAC
TAGGGAACCCACTGCTTAAGCCTCAATAAAGCTTGCCTTGAGTGCTTCAAGTAGTGTGTGCCCGTCTGTT
GTGTGACTCTGGTAACTAGAGATCCCTCAGACCCTTTTAGTCAGTGTGGAAAATCTCTAGCAGTGGCGCC
CGAACAGGGACTTGAAAGCGAAAGGGAAACCAGAGGAGCTCTCTCGACGCAGGACTCGGCTTGCTGAAGC
GCGCACGGCAAGAGGCGAGGGGCGGCGACTGGTGAGTACGCCAAAAATTTTGACTAGCGGAGGCTAGAAG
GAGAGAGATGGGTGCGAGAGCGTCAGTATTAAGCGGGGGAGAATTAGATCGCGATGGGAAAAAATTCGGT
TAAGGCCAGGGGGAAAGAAAAAATATAAATTAAAACATATAGTATGGGCAAGCAGGGAGCTAGAACGATT
CGCAGTTAATCCTGGCCTGTTAGAAACATCAGAAGGCTGTAGACAAATACTGGGACAGCTACAACCATCC
CTTCAGACAGGATCAGAAGAACTTAGATCATTATATAATACAGTAGCAACCCTCTATTGTGTGCATCAAA
GGATAGAGATAAAAGACACCAAGGAAGCTTTAGACAAGATAGAGGAAGAGCAAAACAAAAGTAAGACCAC
CGCACAGCAAGCGGCCGCTGATCTTCAGACCTGGAGGAGGAGATATGAGGGACAATTGGAGAAGTGAATT
ATATAAATATAAAGTAGTAAAAATTGAACCATTAGGAGTAGCACCCACCAAGGCAAAGAGAAGAGTGGTG
CAGAGAGAAAAAAGAGCAGTGGGAATAGGAGCTTTGTTCCTTGGGTTCTTGGGAGCAGCAGGAAGCACTA
TGGGCGCAGCGTCAATGACGCTGACGGTACAGGCCAGACAATTATTGTCTGGTATAGTGCAGCAGCAGAA
CAATTTGCTGAGGGCTATTGAGGCGCAACAGCATCTGTTGCAACTCACAGTCTGGGGCATCAAGCAGCTC
CAGGCAAGAATCCTGGCTGTGGAAAGATACCTAAAGGATCAACAGCTCCTGGGGATTTGGGGTTGCTCTG
GAAAACTCATTTGCACCACTGCTGTGCCTTGGAATGCTAGTTGGAGTAATAAATCTCTGGAACAGATTTG
GAATCACACGACCTGGATGGAGTGGGACAGAGAAATTAACAATTACACAAGCTTAATACACTCCTTAATT
GAAGAATCGCAAAACCAGCAAGAAAAGAATGAACAAGAATTATTGGAATTAGATAAATGGGCAAGTTTGT
GGAATTGGTTTAACATAACAAATTGGCTGTGGTATATAAAATTATTCATAATGATAGTAGGAGGCTTGGT
AGGTTTAAGAATAGTTTTTGCTGTACTTTCTATAGTGAATAGAGTTAGGCAGGGATATTCACCATTATCG
TTTCAGACCCACCTCCCAACCCCGAGGGGACAATTCTCGACCTCGAGACAAATGGCAGTATTCATCCACA
ATTTTAAAAGAAAAGGGGGGATTGGGGGGTACAGTGCAGGGGAAAGAATAGTAGACATAATAGCAACAGA
CATACAAACTAAAGAATTACAAAAACAAATTACAAAAATTCAAAATTTTCGGGTTTATTACAGGGACAGC
AGAGATCCACTTTGGCCGCGAATCGATATGTTTTACTCCCTATCAGTGATAGAGAACGTATGAAGAGTTT
ACTCCCTATCAGTGATAGAGAACGTATGCAGACTTTACTCCCTATCAGTGATAGAGAACGTATAAGGAGT
TTACTCCCTATCAGTGATAGAGAACGTATGACCAGTTTACTCCCTATCAGTGATAGAGAACGTATCTACA
GTTTACTCCCTATCAGTGATAGAGAACGTATATCCAGTTTACTCCCTATCAGTGATAGAGAACGTATAAG
CTTTAGGCGTGTACGGTGGGCGCCTATAAAAGCAGAGCTCGTTTAGTGAACCGTCAGATCGCCTGGAGCA
ATTCCACAACACTTTTGTCTTATACCAACTTTCCGTACCACTTCCTACCCTCGTAAATAGAGCTAGCGCC
ACCATGGGCAAGCCCATCCCCAACCCCCTGCTGGGCCTGGACAGCACCGGTACCAAAGACAACACAGTGC
CTCTGAAGCTGATCGCCCTCCTGGCCAATGGAGAGTTCCACAGCGGCGAGCAGCTGGGCGAAACCCTGGG
CATGAGCAGAGCCGCTATCAACAAGCACATCCAGACCCTTCGCGACTGGGGCGTCGACGTGTTCAGCGTG
CCCGGCAAGGGCTACAGCCTGCCTGAGCCTATCCCCCTGCTGAACGCCAAGCAGATTCAGGGCCAGCTGG
AATTTAGAGCCACCACCCTGGAAAGAATCGAGAAGTCTTTTGTGATCACCGACCCCAGACTGCCTGATAA
TCCTATCATCTTCGTGTCTGATAGCTTCCTGCAGCTCACCGAGTATTCTCGGGAAGAGATCCTCGGAAGA
AATTGCAGATTCCTGCAGGGCCCAGAGACAGATAGAGCCACAGTGCGGAAGATCAGAGATGCCATCGACA
ACCAGACAGAGGTGACCGTGCAGCTGATCAACTACACCAAGTCCGGCAAAAAGTTCTGGAACGTTTTCCA
TCTCCAACCTATGAGAGACTACAAGGGCGACGTGCAGTACTTCATCGGAGTTCAGCTGGACGGCACCGAG
AGACTGCACGGCGCCGCAGAGCGGGAAGCTGTGTGCCTGGTCAAGAAGACCGCCTTCCAGATCGCCGTGG
CTGTGCTGCCCGTGGTGGACAGCACAAACCAGTACCTGCTGGACAGAATCGGCGAGCTGAAGTCCGGCGA
CGCTTGTATCGCCGAATACCAGCAGGCCGGCAGAGGCAGCAGAGGCCGGAAATGGTTCAGCCCCTTCGGC
GCCAACCTGTACCTGAGCATGTTTTGGCGGCTGAAAAGAGGCCCTGCCGCCACAGGCCTGGGCCCCGTGA
TAGGAATCGTGATGGCCGAGGCTCTGAGGAAGCTGGGTGTGGACAAAGTGCGGGTGAAGTGGCCTAACGA
CCTGTACCTGCAGGACAGAAAGCTGGCCGGCATCCTGGTGGAACTGGCTGGCATCACCGGCGACGCCGCT
CAGATTGTGATCGGCGCTGGCATCAATGTGGCCATGAGACGCGTGGAAGAGAGCGTGGTCAACCAGGGCT
GGATCACACTGCAAGAGGCCGGTGTGAACCTGGATAGGAACACCCTGGCCGCCACCCTGATCAGAGAGCT
GAGAGCCGCTCTGGAATTGTTTGAGCAGGAGGGCCTGGCCCCTTACCTGCCACGGTGGGAGAAACTGGAT
AACTTCATCAACAGGCCTGTGAAGCTGATCATCGGCGATAAGGAAATCCTGGGAATCAGCCGGGGCATCG
ACAAGCAGGGAGCCCTGCTGCTGGAACAAGATGGAGTGATTAAGCCTTGGATGGGCGGAGAAATCAGCCT
GCGGTCCGCCGAGAAGGGATCCAGCAGGGCCGACCCCAAGAAGAAGAGGAAGGTGGACCCCAAGAAGAAG
AGGAAGGTGGACCCCAAGAAGAAGAGGAAGGTGTGATAAGGCCGAATTCAATCAACCTCTGGATTACAAA
ATTTGTGAAAGATTGACTGGTATTCTTAACTATGTTGCTCCTTTTACGCTATGTGGATACGCTGCTTTAA
TGCCTTTGTATCATGCTATTGCTTCCCGTATGGCTTTCATTTTCTCCTCCTTGTATAAATCCTGGTTGCT
GTCTCTTTATGAGGAGTTGTGGCCCGTTGTCAGGCAACGTGGCGTGGTGTGCACTGTGTTTGCTGACGCA
ACCCCCACTGGTTGGGGCATTGCCACCACCTGTCAGCTCCTTTCCGGGACTTTCGCTTTCCCCCTCCCTA
TTGCCACGGCGGAACTCATCGCCGCCTGCCTTGCCCGCTGCTGGACAGGGGCTCGGCTGTTGGGCACTGA
CAATTCCGTGGTGTTGTCGGGGAAATCATCGTCCTTTCCTTGGCTGCTCGCCTGTGTTGCCACCTGGATT
CTGCGCGGGACGTCCTTCTGCTACGTCCCTTCGGCCCTCAATCCAGCGGACCTTCCTTCCCGCGGCCTGC
TGCCGGCTCTGCGGCCTCTTCCGCGTCTTCGCCTTCGCCCTCAGACGAGTCGGATCTCCCTTTGGGCCGC
CTCCCCGCCTGTCTGCAGATATCATCCGGGGTTGGGGTTGCGCCTTTTCCAAGGCAGCCCTGGGTTTGCG
CAGGGACGCGGCTGCTCTGGGCGTGGTTCCGGGAAACGCAGCGGCGCCGACCCTGGGTCTCGCACATTCT
TCACGTCCGTTCGCAGCGTCACCCGGATCTTCGCCGCTACCCTTGTGGGCCCCCCGGCGACGCTTCCTGC
TCCGCCCCTAAGTCGGGAAGGTTCCTTGCGGTTCGCGGCGTGCCGGACGTGACAAACGGAAGCCGCACGT
CTCACTAGTACCCTCGCAGACGGACAGCGCCAGGGAGCAATGGCAGCGCGCCGACCGCGATGGGCTGTGG
CCAATAGCGGCTGCTCAGCAGGGCGCGCCGAGAGCAGCGGCCGGGAAGGGGCGGTGCGGGAGGCGGGGTG
TGGGGCGGTAGTGTGGGCCCTGTTCCTGCCCGCGCGGTGTTCCGCATTCTGCAAGCCTCCGGAGCGCACG
TCGGCAGTCGGCTCCCTCGTTGACCGAATCACCGACCTCTCTCCCCAGCAATTCACCATGTCTAGACTGG
ACAAGAGCAAAGTCATAAACTCTGCTCTGGAATTACTCAATGGAGTCGGTATCGAAGGCCTGACGACAAG
GAAACTCGCTCAAAAGCTGGGAGTTGAGCAGCCTACCCTGTACTGGCACGTGAAGAACAAGCGGGCCCTG
CTCGATGCCCTGCCAATCGAGATGCTGGACAGGCATCATACCCACTCCTGCCCCCTGGAAGGCGAGTCAT
GGCAAGACTTTCTGCGGAACAACGCCAAGTCATACCGCTGTGCTCTCCTCTCACATCGCGACGGGGCTAA
AGTGCATCTCGGCACCCGCCCAACAGAGAAACAGTACGAAACCCTGGAAAATCAGCTCGCGTTCCTGTGT
CAGCAAGGCTTCTCCCTGGAGAACGCACTGTACGCTCTGTCCGCCGTGGGCCACTTTACACTGGGCTGCG
TATTGGAGGAACAGGAGCATCAAGTAGCAAAAGAGGAAAGAGAGACACCTACCACCGATTCTATGCCCCC
ACTTCTGAAACAAGCAATTGAGCTGTTCGACCGGCAGGGAGCCGAACCTGCCTTCCTTTTCGGCCTGGAA
CTAATCATATGTGGCCTGGAGAAACAGCTAAAGTGCGAAAGCGGCGGGCCGACCGACGCCCTTGACGATT
TTGACTTAGACATGCTCCCAGCCGATGCCCTTGACGACTTTGACCTTGATATGCTGCCTGCTGACGCTCT
TGACGATTTTGACCTTGACATGCTCCCCGGGGGAAGCGGAGCTACTAACTTCAGCCTGCTGAAGCAGGCT
GGAGACGTGGAGGAGAACCCTGGACCTACCGAGTACAAGCCCACGGTGCGCCTCGCCACCCGCGACGACG
TCCCCCGGGCCGTACGCACCCTCGCCGCCGCGTTCGCCGACTACCCCGCCACGCGCCACACCGTCGACCC
GGACCGCCACATCGAGCGGGTCACCGAGCTGCAAGAACTCTTCCTCACGCGCGTCGGGCTCGACATCGGC
AAGGTGTGGGTCGCGGACGACGGCGCCGCGGTGGCGGTCTGGACCACGCCGGAGAGCGTCGAAGCGGGGG
CGGTGTTCGCCGAGATCGGCCCGCGCATGGCCGAGTTGAGCGGTTCCCGGCTGGCCGCGCAGCAACAGAT
GGAAGGCCTCCTGGCGCCGCACCGGCCCAAGGAGCCCGCGTGGTTCCTGGCCACCGTCGGCGTCTCGCCC
GACCACCAGGGCAAGGGTCTGGGCAGCGCCGTCGTGCTCCCCGGAGTGGAGGCGGCCGAGCGCGCCGGGG
TGCCCGCCTTCCTGGAGACCTCCGCGCCCCGCAACCTCCCCTTCTACGAGCGGCTCGGCTTCACCGTCAC
CGCCGACGTCGAGGTGCCCGAAGGACCGCGCACCTGGTGCATGACCCGCAAGCCCGGTGCCTAACTGTTT
CGCCTCGGCGTCCGGACTAGAGGTACCTTTAAGACCAATGACTTACAAGGCAGCTGTAGATCTTAGCCAC
TTTTTAAAAGAAAAGGGGGGACTGGAAGGGCTAATTCACTCCCAACGAAGACAAGATCTGCTTTTTGCTT
GTACTGGGTCTCTCTGGTTAGACCAGATCTGAGCCTGGGAGCTCTCTGGCTAACTAGGGAACCCACTGCT
TAAGCCTCAATAAAGCTTGCCTTGAGTGCTTCAAGTAGTGTGTGCCCGTCTGTTGTGTGACTCTGGTAAC
TAGAGATCCCTCAGACCCTTTTAGTCAGTGTGGAAAATCTCTAGCAGTAGTAGTTCATGTCATCTTATTA
TTCAGTATTTATAACTTGCAAAGAAATGAATATCAGAGAGTGAGAGGAACTTGTTTATTGCAGCTTATAA
TGGTTACAAATAAAGCAATAGCATCACAAATTTCACAAATAAAGCATTTTTTTCACTGCATTCTAGTTGT
GGTTTGTCCAAACTCATCAATGTATCTTATCATGTCTGGCTCTAGCTATCCCGCCCCTAACTCCGCCCAT
CCCGCCCCTAACTCCGCCCAGTTCCGCCCATTCTCCGCCCCATGGCTGACTAATTTTTTTTATTTATGCA
GAGGCCGAGGCCGCCTCGGCCTCTGAGCTATTCCAGAAGTAGTGAGGAGGCTTTTTTGGAGGCCTTTCAA
ATATGTATCCGCTCATGAGACAATAACCCTGATAAATGCTTCAATAATATTGAAAAAGGAAGAGTATGAG
TATTCAACATTTCCGTGTCGCCCTTATTCCCTTTTTTGCGGCATTTTGCCTTCCTGTTTTTGCTCACCCA
GAAACGCTGGTGAAAGTAAAAGATGCTGAAGATCAGTTGGGTGCACGAGTGGGTTACATCGAACTGGATC
TCAACAGCGGTAAGATCCTTGAGAGTTTTCGCCCCGAAGAACGTTTTCCAATGATGAGCACTTTTAAAGT
TCTGCTATGTGGCGCGGTATTATCCCGTATTGACGCCGGGCAAGAGCAACTCGGTCGCCGCATACACTAT
TCTCAGAATGACTTGGTTGAGTACTCACCAGTCACAGAAAAGCATCTTACGGATGGCATGACAGTAAGAG
AATTATGCAGTGCTGCCATAACCATGAGTGATAACACTGCGGCCAACTTACTTCTGACAACGATCGGAGG
ACCGAAGGAGCTAACCGCTTTTTTGCACAACATGGGGGATCATGTAACTCGCCTTGATCGTTGGGAACCG
GAGCTGAATGAAGCCATACCAAACGACGAGCGTGACACCACGATGCCTGTAGCAATGGCAACAACGTTGC
GCAAACTATTAACTGGCGAACTACTTACTCTAGCTTCCCGGCAACAATTAATAGACTGGATGGAGGCGGA
TAAAGTTGCAGGACCACTTCTGCGCTCGGCCCTTCCGGCTGGCTGGTTTATTGCTGATAAATCTGGAGCC
GGTGAGCGTGGGTCTCGCGGTATCATTGCAGCACTGGGGCCAGATGGTAAGCCCTCCCGTATCGTAGTTA
TCTACACGACGGGGAGTCAGGCAACTATGGATGAACGAAATAGACAGATCGCTGAGATAGGTGCCTCACT
GATTAAGCATTGGTAACTGTCAGACCAAGTTTACTCATATATACTTTAGATTGATTTAAAACTTCATTTT
TAATTTAAAAGGATCTAGGTGAAGATCCTTTTTGATAATCTCATGACCAAAATCCCTTAACGTGAGTTTT
CGTTCCACTGAGCGTCAGACCCCGTAGAAAAGATCAAAGGATCTTCTTGAGATCCTTTTTTTCTGCGCGT
AATCTGCTGCTTGCAAACAAAAAAACCACCGCTACCAGCGGTGGTTTGTTTGCCGGATCAAGAGCTACCA
ACTCTTTTTCCGAAGGTAACTGGCTTCAGCAGAGCGCAGATACCAAATACTGTTCTTCTAGTGTAGCCGT
AGTTAGGCCACCACTTCAAGAACTCTGTAGCACCGCCTACATACCTCGCTCTGCTAATCCTGTTACCAGT
GGCTGCTGCCAGTGGCGATAAGTCGTGTCTTACCGGGTTGGACTCAAGACGATAGTTACCGGATAAGGCG
CAGCGGTCGGGCTGAACGGGGGGTTCGTGCACACAGCCCAGCTTGGAGCGAACGACCTACACCGAACTGA
GATACCTACAGCGTGAGCTATGAGAAAGCGCCACGCTTCCCGAAGGGAGAAAGGCGGACAGGTATCCGGT
AAGCGGCAGGGTCGGAACAGGAGAGCGCACGAGGGAGCTTCCAGGGGGAAACGCCTGGTATCTTTATAGT
CCTGTCGGGTTTCGCCACCTCTGACTTGAGCGTCGATTTTTGTGATGCTCGTCAGGGGGGCGGAGCCTAT
GGAAAAACGCCAGCAACGCGGCCTTTTTACGGTTCCTGGCCTTTTGCTGGCCTTTTGCTCACATGTTCTT
TCCTGCGTTATCCCCTGATTCTGTGGATAACCGTATTACCGCCTTTGAGTGAGCTGATACCGCTCGCCGC
AGCCGAACGACCGAGCGCAGCGAGTCAGTGAGCGAGGAAGCGGAAGAGCGCCCAATACGCAAACCGCCTC
TCCCCGCGCGTTGGCCGATTCATTAATGCAGCTGGCACGACAGGTTTCCCGACTGGAAAGCGGGCAGTGA
GCGCAACGCAATTAATGTGAGTTAGCTCACTCATTAGGCACCCCAGGCTTTACACTTTATGCTTCCGGCT
CGTATGTTGTGTGGAATTGTGAGCGGATAACAATTTCACACAGGAAACAGCTATGACCATGATTACGCCA
AGCGCGCAATTAACCCTCACTAAAGGGAACAAAAGCTGGAGCTGCAAGC
Features (pLannotate 1.2.2; 26 found; start..end, strand, type, name):
      5..231     +  promoter       RSV promoter: Rous sarcoma virus enhancer/promoter
    232..412     +  LTR            5' LTR (truncated): truncated 5' long terminal repeat (LTR) from HIV-1
    459..584     +  misc_feature   HIV-1 Ψ: packaging signal of human immunodeficiency virus type 1
    568..931     +  CDS            HIV-1 gag (fragment): gag protein from human immunodeficiency virus 1; gag
   1077..1310    +  misc_feature   RRE: The Rev response element (RRE) of HIV-1 allows for Rev-dependent mRNA export from the nucleus to the cytoplasm.
   1687..1711    +  CDS            Rev (fragment): human immunodeficiency virus 1 (HIV-1) Rev protein; rev; enhances nuclear export of unspliced and incompletely spliced viral mRNAs
   1752..1869    +  misc_feature   cPPT/CTS: central polypurine tract and central termination sequence of HIV-1
   1922..2297    +  promoter       TRE3G promoter: 3rd-generation Tet-responsive promoter that can be activated by binding of Tet-On® 3G
   2617..2934    +  CDS            miniSOG: miniSOG is a basic (constitutively fluorescent) cyan fluorescent protein published in 2011, derived from Arabidopsis thaliana. It requires the cofactor flavin for fluorescence.
   3830..4418    +  misc_feature   WPRE: woodchuck hepatitis virus posttranscriptional regulatory element
   4438..4948    +  promoter       hPGK promoter: human phosphoglycerate kinase 1 promoter
   4958..5655    +  CDS            rtTA3 (fragment): reverse tetracycline transactivator 3 activates expression from Tet-responsive promoters in the presence of doxycycline
   5585..5695    +  CDS            VP48: 3 tandem repeats of the minimal activation domain of herpes simplex virus VP16 (Cheng et al., 2013)
   5768..6362    +  CDS            PuroR (fragment): puromycin N-acetyltransferase; pac from Streptomyces alboniger; confers resistance to puromycin
   6390..6461    +  CDS            nef (fragment): NEF_HV1Z2 - Experimental evidence at protein level: Swiss-Prot protein existence level 1. Extracellular Nef protein targets CD4(+) T-lymphocytes for apoptosis by interacting with CXCR4 surface receptors. From Human immunodeficiency virus type 1 group M subtype D (isolate Z2/CDC-Z34) (HIV-1).
   6463..6696    +  LTR            3' LTR (ΔU3): self-inactivating 3' long terminal repeat (LTR) from HIV-1
   6768..6889    +  polyA_signal   SV40 poly(A) signal: SV40 polyadenylation signal
   6929..7064    +  rep_origin     SV40 ori: SV40 origin of replication
   7072..7135    +  promoter       AmpR promoter: bla
   7136..7996    +  CDS            AmpR: β-lactamase; bla; confers resistance to ampicillin, carbenicillin, and related antibiotics
   8167..8755    +  rep_origin     ori: high-copy-number ColE1/pMB1/pBR322/pUC origin of replication
   8938..9030    +  CDS            lacI (fragment): lac repressor; lacI; The lac repressor binds to the lac operator to inhibit transcription in E. coli. This inhibition can be relieved by adding lactose or isopropyl-β-D-thiogalactopyranoside (IPTG).
   9043..9064    +  protein_bind   CAP binding site: CAP binding activates transcription in the presence of cAMP. E. coli catabolite activator protein
   9079..9109    +  promoter       lac promoter: promoter for the E. coli lac operon
   9117..9133    +  protein_bind   lac operator: The lac repressor binds to the lac operator to inhibit transcription in E. coli. This inhibition can be relieved by adding lactose or isopropyl-β-D-thiogalactopyranoside (IPTG). lac repressor encoded by lacI
   9178..9196    +  promoter       T3 promoter: promoter for bacteriophage T3 RNA polymerase
