[The description below was written by a language model from this plasmid's Addgene catalogue record and pLannotate feature annotations shown in this document.]
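Description:
V5-LOV-Turbo-NLS is a 9.2 kb doxycycline-inducible lentiviral transfer plasmid built on the pCW backbone for expressing a nuclear-targeted, light-regulated biotin ligase in mammalian cells. It is propagated in E. coli through a high-copy ColE1/pUC-type origin with ampicillin resistance. The viral framework has a third-generation, self-inactivating layout: an RSV promoter drives a truncated HIV-1 5' LTR, followed by the Ψ packaging signal with a gag fragment, the Rev response element and the cPPT/CTS, and the genome ends in a ΔU3 3' LTR with an SV40 polyadenylation signal downstream. Virus production therefore depends on packaging and envelope functions supplied in trans.

The payload is a synthetic 1,362 bp LOV-Turbo coding sequence, a TurboID variant made light-dependent, carrying an N-terminal V5 epitope tag for detection and a C-terminal nuclear localisation signal. The automated annotation does not label the ligase itself. Its only hit inside the insert is a segment called miniSOG, which most likely reflects homology to the LOV photosensory domain rather than a separate fluorescent reporter. Expression is driven by the TRE3G Tet-responsive promoter and followed by a WPRE to enhance transcript levels. A second cassette on the same provirus uses the human PGK promoter to express a reverse tetracycline transactivator (annotated as rtTA3 with VP16-derived activation repeats) followed by puromycin N-acetyltransferase. How these two coding sequences are linked is not annotated. Transduced cells can thus be selected with puromycin and carry the activator needed for doxycycline induction. According to the record, the construct is used to place LOV-Turbo in the nucleus, supporting proximity biotinylation with temporal and spatial control by light.
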