Addgene plasmid #199663: V5-LOV-Turbo-NLS
Purpose: expresses LOV-Turbo in the mammalian nucleus, lentiviral vector
Depositing lab: Alice Ting. Depositing organization: Stanford University. Publication: Engineered allostery in light-regulated LOV-Turbo enables precise spatiotemporal control of proximity labeling in living cells. Lee SY, Cheah JS, Zhao B, Xu C, Roh H, Kim CK, Cho KF, Udeshi ND, Carr SA, Ting AY. Nat Methods. 2023 May 15. doi: 10.1038/s41592-023-01880-5. PubMed 37188954.
Backbone
  Vector backbone: pCW
  Backbone size w/o insert (bp): 7716
  Total vector size (bp): 9219
  Modifications to backbone: TRE3G promoter
  Vector type: Mammalian Expression, Lentiviral
  Selectable markers: Puromycin
Growth in bacteria
  Bacterial resistance: Ampicillin, 100 μg/mL
  Growth temperature: 37°C
  Growth strain: NEB Stable
  Copy number: High Copy
Gene/Insert
  Gene/Insert name: LOV-Turbo (alt name: Light regulated TurboID)
  Species: Synthetic
  Insert size (bp): 1362
  Promoter: TRE3G
  Tag / fusion protein: V5 (N terminal on insert); NLS (C terminal on insert)
  Cloning method: Gibson Cloning
  Sequencing primers: 5′ gcagagctcgtttagtgaaccg; 3′ aaagcagcgtatccacatagcg
Terms and licenses: Academic/Nonprofit Terms; Industry Terms: Not Available to Industry
Depositor comments: Please visit https://www.biorxiv.org/content/10.1101/2023.03.09.531939v1 for bioRxiv preprint.
How to cite: V5-LOV-Turbo-NLS was a gift from Alice Ting (Addgene plasmid # 199663 ; http://n2t.net/addgene:199663 ; RRID:Addgene_199663)
